LOCUS       Exported 3360 bp ds-DNA circular SYN 12-MAY-2021
DEFINITION  Gateway Donor vector containing KRAS, part of the Target Accelerator
            Plasmid Collection..
ACCESSION   .
VERSION     .
KEYWORDS    pDONR223_KRAS_p.G13V
SOURCE      synthetic DNA construct
  ORGANISM  synthetic DNA construct
REFERENCE   1 (bases 1 to 3360)
  AUTHORS   Berger AH, Brooks AN, Wu X, Shrestha Y, Chouinard C, Piccioni F,
            Bagul M, Kamburov A, Imielinski M, Hogstrom L, Zhu C, Yang X, Pantel
            S, Sakai R, Watson J, Kaplan N, Campbell JD, Singh S, Root DE,
            Narayan R, Natoli T, Lahr DL, Tirosh I, Tamayo P, Getz G, Wong B,
            Doench J, Subramanian A, Golub TR, Meyerson M, Boehm JS
  TITLE     High-throughput Phenotyping of Lung Cancer Somatic Mutations.
  JOURNAL   Cancer Cell. 2016 Aug 8;30(2):214-28. doi:
            10.1016/j.ccell.2016.06.022. Epub 2016 Jul 28.
  PUBMED    27478040
REFERENCE   2 (bases 1 to 3360)
  AUTHORS   .
  TITLE     Direct Submission
  JOURNAL   Exported May 12, 2021 from SnapGene Server 1.1.58
            http://www.snapgene.com
FEATURES             Location/Qualifiers
     source          1..3360
                     /organism="synthetic DNA construct"
                     /mol_type="other DNA"
     primer_bind     92..109
                     /label=L4440
                     /note="L4440 vector, forward primer"
     terminator      268..295
                     /label=rrnB T2 terminator
                     /note="transcription terminator T2 from the E. coli rrnB
                     gene"
     terminator      387..473
                     /gene="Escherichia coli rrnB"
                     /label=rrnB T1 terminator
                     /note="transcription terminator T1 from the E. coli rrnB
                     gene"
     primer_bind     522..544
                     /label=M13/pUC Forward
                     /note="In lacZ gene"
     primer_bind     536..553
                     /label=M13 Forward
                     /note="In lacZ gene. Also called M13-F20 or M13 (-21)
                     Forward"
     primer_bind     537..553
                     /label=M13 fwd
                     /note="common sequencing primer, one of multiple similar
                     variants"
     protein_bind    569..668
                     /gene="mutant version of attL"
                     /label=attL1
                     /bound_moiety="LR Clonase(TM)"
                     /note="recombination site for the Gateway(R) LR reaction"
     CDS             671..1237
                     /codon_start=1
                     /product="human small GTPase proto-oncoprotein"
                     /label=K-Ras
                     /translation="MTEYKLVVVGAGVVGKSALTIQLIQNHFVDEYDPTIEDSYRKQVV
                     IDGETCLLDILDTAGQEEYSAMRDQYMRTGEGFLCVFAINNTKSFEDIHHYREQIKRVK
                     DSEDVPMVLVGNKCDLPSRTVDTKQAQDLARSYGIPFIETSAKTRQGVDDAFYTLVREI
                     RKHKEKMSKDGKKKKKKSKTKCVIM"
     protein_bind    complement(1239..1338)
                     /gene="mutant version of attL"
                     /label=attL2
                     /bound_moiety="LR Clonase(TM)"
                     /note="recombination site for the Gateway(R) LR reaction"
     primer_bind     complement(1355..1374)
                     /label=T7
                     /note="T7 promoter, forward primer"
     promoter        complement(1356..1374)
                     /label=T7 promoter
                     /note="promoter for bacteriophage T7 RNA polymerase"
     primer_bind     complement(1379..1395)
                     /label=M13 rev
                     /note="common sequencing primer, one of multiple similar
                     variants"
     primer_bind     complement(1379..1395)
                     /label=M13 Reverse
                     /note="In lacZ gene. Also called M13-rev"
     CDS             1826..2617
                     /codon_start=1
                     /gene="aadA"
                     /product="aminoglycoside adenylyltransferase (Murphy,
                     1985)"
                     /label=SmR
                     /note="confers resistance to spectinomycin and
                     streptomycin"
                     /translation="MREAVIAEVSTQLSEVVGVIERHLEPTLLAVHLYGSAVDGGLKPH
                     SDIDLLVTVTVRLDETTRRALINDLLETSASPGESEILRAVEVTIVVHDDIIPWRYPAK
                     RELQFGEWQRNDILAGIFEPATIDIDLAILLTKAREHSVALVGPAAEELFDPVPEQDLF
                     EALNETLTLWNSPPDWAGDERNVVLTLSRIWYSAVTGKIAPKDVAADWAMERLPAQYQP
                     VILEARQAYLGQEEDRLASRADQLEEFVHYVKGEITKVVGK"
     rep_origin      2710..3298
                     /direction=RIGHT
                     /label=ori
                     /note="high-copy-number ColE1/pMB1/pBR322/pUC origin of
                     replication"
     primer_bind     3199..3218
                     /label=pBR322ori-F
                     /note="pBR322 origin, forward primer"
ORIGIN
        1 ctttcctgcg ttatcccctg attctgtgga taaccgtatt accgcctttg agtgagctga
       61 taccgctcgc cgcagccgaa cgaccgagcg cagcgagtca gtgagcgagg aagcggaaga
      121 gcgcccaata cgcaaaccgc ctctccccgc gcgttggccg attcattaat gcagctggca
      181 cgacaggttt cccgactgga aagcgggcag tgagcgcaac gcaattaata cgcgtaccgc
      241 tagccaggaa gagtttgtag aaacgcaaaa aggccatccg tcaggatggc cttctgctta
      301 gtttgatgcc tggcagttta tggcgggcgt cctgcccgcc accctccggg ccgttgcttc
      361 acaacgttca aatccgctcc cggcggattt gtcctactca ggagagcgtt caccgacaaa
      421 caacagataa aacgaaaggc ccagtcttcc gactgagcct ttcgttttat ttgatgcctg
      481 gcagttccct actctcgcgt taacgctagc atggatgttt tcccagtcac gacgttgtaa
      541 aacgacggcc agtcttaagc tcgggcccca aataatgatt ttattttgac tgatagtgac
      601 ctgttcgttg caacaaattg atgagcaatg cttttttata atgacaactt tgtacaaaaa
      661 agttggcacc atgactgaat ataaacttgt ggtagttgga gctggtgttg taggcaagag
      721 tgccttgacg atacagctaa ttcagaatca ttttgtggac gaatatgatc caacaataga
      781 ggattcctac aggaagcaag tagtaattga tggagaaacc tgtctcttgg atattctcga
      841 cacagcaggt caagaggagt acagtgcaat gagggaccag tacatgagga ctggggaggg
      901 ctttctttgt gtatttgcca taaataatac taaatcattt gaagatattc accattatag
      961 agaacaaatt aaaagagtta aggactctga agatgtacct atggtcctag taggaaataa
     1021 atgtgatttg ccttctagaa cagtagacac aaaacaggct caggacttag caagaagtta
     1081 tggaattcct tttattgaaa catcagcaaa gacaagacag ggtgttgatg atgccttcta
     1141 tacattagtt cgagaaattc gaaaacataa agaaaagatg agcaaagatg gtaaaaagaa
     1201 gaaaaagaag tcaaagacaa agtgtgtaat tatgtaattg ccaactttct tgtacaaagt
     1261 tggcattata agaaagcatt gcttatcaat ttgttgcaac gaacaggtca ctatcagtca
     1321 aaataaaatc attatttgcc atccagctga tatcccctat agtgagtcgt attacatggt
     1381 catagctgtt tcctggcagc tctggcccgt gtctcaaaat ctctgatgtt acattgcaca
     1441 agataaaaat atatcatcat gcctcctcta gaccagccag gacagaaatg cctcgacttc
     1501 gctgctaccc aaggttgccg ggtgacgcac accgtggaaa cggatgaagg cacgaaccca
     1561 gtggacataa gcctgttcgg ttcgtaagct gtaatgcaag tagcgtatgc gctcacgcaa
     1621 ctggtccaga accttgaccg aacgcagcgg tggtaacggc gcagtggcgg ttttcatggc
     1681 ttgttatgac tgtttttttg gggtacagtc tatgcctcgg gcatccaagc agcaagcgcg
     1741 ttacgccgtg ggtcgatgtt tgatgttatg gagcagcaac gatgttacgc agcagggcag
     1801 tcgccctaaa acaaagttaa acattatgag ggaagcggtg atcgccgaag tatcgactca
     1861 actatcagag gtagttggcg tcatcgagcg ccatctcgaa ccgacgttgc tggccgtaca
     1921 tttgtacggc tccgcagtgg atggcggcct gaagccacac agtgatattg atttgctggt
     1981 tacggtgacc gtaaggcttg atgaaacaac gcggcgagct ttgatcaacg accttttgga
     2041 aacttcggct tcccctggag agagcgagat tctccgcgct gtagaagtca ccattgttgt
     2101 gcacgacgac atcattccgt ggcgttatcc agctaagcgc gaactgcaat ttggagaatg
     2161 gcagcgcaat gacattcttg caggtatctt cgagccagcc acgatcgaca ttgatctggc
     2221 tatcttgctg acaaaagcaa gagaacatag cgttgccttg gtaggtccag cggcggagga
     2281 actctttgat ccggttcctg aacaggatct atttgaggcg ctaaatgaaa ccttaacgct
     2341 atggaactcg ccgcccgact gggctggcga tgagcgaaat gtagtgctta cgttgtcccg
     2401 catttggtac agcgcagtaa ccggcaaaat cgcgccgaag gatgtcgctg ccgactgggc
     2461 aatggagcgc ctgccggccc agtatcagcc cgtcatactt gaagctagac aggcttatct
     2521 tggacaagaa gaagatcgct tggcctcgcg cgcagatcag ttggaagaat ttgtccacta
     2581 cgtgaaaggc gagatcacca aggtagtcgg caaataaccc tcgagccacc catgaccaaa
     2641 atcccttaac gtgagttacg cgtcgttcca ctgagcgtca gaccccgtag aaaagatcaa
     2701 aggatcttct tgagatcctt tttttctgcg cgtaatctgc tgcttgcaaa caaaaaaacc
     2761 accgctacca gcggtggttt gtttgccgga tcaagagcta ccaactcttt ttccgaaggt
     2821 aactggcttc agcagagcgc agataccaaa tactgttctt ctagtgtagc cgtagttagg
     2881 ccaccacttc aagaactctg tagcaccgcc tacatacctc gctctgctaa tcctgttacc
     2941 agtggctgct gccagtggcg ataagtcgtg tcttaccggg ttggactcaa gacgatagtt
     3001 accggataag gcgcagcggt cgggctgaac ggggggttcg tgcacacagc ccagcttgga
     3061 gcgaacgacc tacaccgaac tgagatacct acagcgtgag ctatgagaaa gcgccacgct
     3121 tcccgaaggg agaaaggcgg acaggtatcc ggtaagcggc agggtcggaa caggagagcg
     3181 cacgagggag cttccagggg gaaacgcctg gtatctttat agtcctgtcg ggtttcgcca
     3241 cctctgactt gagcgtcgat ttttgtgatg ctcgtcaggg gggcggagcc tatggaaaaa
     3301 cgccagcaac gcggcctttt tacggttcct ggccttttgc tggccttttg ctcacatgtt
//
