[The description below was written by a language model from this plasmid's Addgene catalogue record and the feature table of its GenBank file.]
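Description:
pDONR223_KRAS_p.G13V is a 3,360 bp Gateway entry clone built on the pDONR223 backbone and carrying the human KRAS open reading frame (reference transcript NM_004985) with a glycine-to-valine substitution at codon 13. It is maintained in E. coli through a high-copy ColE1/pUC-type origin of replication. Selection relies on the aadA aminoglycoside adenylyltransferase gene, which confers resistance to spectinomycin and streptomycin.

The 567 bp K-Ras coding sequence sits between attL1 and attL2 sites, the recombination substrates for the LR Clonase reaction, so the ORF can be transferred directionally into any attR-containing destination vector. The record lists no promoter for the insert, meaning this plasmid is a shuttle for the ORF rather than an expression construct; expression elements, tags and host range are supplied by the chosen destination vector. The clone is "closed": a stop codon immediately follows the insert, so the ORF suits untagged or N-terminally tagged expression but not C-terminal fusions. The rrnB T1 and T2 transcription terminators lie upstream of the cassette and insulate it from read-through transcription from the backbone. A T7 promoter lies just outside attL2, oriented back toward the insert on the opposite strand. M13 forward and reverse primer sites flank the att sites and allow sequence verification.

The plasmid belongs to the Target Accelerator Plasmid Collection, a set of wild-type and mutant alleles assembled for high-throughput functional phenotyping of somatic mutations found in lung cancer. This clone provides the KRAS G13V allele for comparison with other KRAS variants once moved into an expression vector.
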