Addgene plasmid #82800: pDONR223_KRAS_p.G13V
Purpose: Gateway Donor vector containing KRAS, part of the Target Accelerator Plasmid Collection.
Depositing lab: Jesse Boehm & Matthew Meyerson & David Root. Depositing organization: Broad Institute. Publication: High-throughput Phenotyping of Lung Cancer Somatic Mutations. Berger AH, Brooks AN, Wu X, Shrestha Y, Chouinard C, Piccioni F, Bagul M, Kamburov A, Imielinski M, Hogstrom L, Zhu C, Yang X, Pantel S, Sakai R, Watson J, Kaplan N, Campbell JD, Singh S, Root DE, Narayan R, Natoli T, Lahr DL, Tirosh I, Tamayo P, Getz G, Wong B, Doench J, Subramanian A, Golub TR, Meyerson M, Boehm JS. Cancer Cell. 2016 Aug 8;30(2):214-28. doi: 10.1016/j.ccell.2016.06.022. Epub 2016 Jul 28. PubMed 27478040.
Backbone
  Vector backbone: pDONR223
  Backbone manufacturer: Invitrogen
  Vector type: Gateway Entry vector
Growth in bacteria
  Bacterial resistance: Spectinomycin, 50 μg/mL
  Growth temperature: 37°C
  Growth strain: DH5alpha
  Copy number: High Copy
Gene/Insert
  Gene/Insert name: KRAS (alt name: NM_004985)
  Species: H. sapiens (human)
  Mutation: G13V
  Entrez Gene: KRAS (a.k.a. 'C-K-RAS, C-K-RAS, CFC2, K-RAS2A, K-RAS2B, K-RAS4A, K-RAS4B, K-Ras, K-Ras 2, KI-RAS, KRAS1, KRAS2, NS, NS3, OES, RALD, RASK2, c-Ki-ras, c-Ki-ras2)
  Promoter: None
  Cloning method: Gateway Cloning
  Sequencing primers: 5′ M13pUC-fwd; 3′ M13-Rev
Terms and licenses: Academic/Nonprofit Terms; Industry Terms: Not Available to Industry
Depositor comments: CLOSED (stop codon immediately follows insert)
How to cite: pDONR223_KRAS_p.G13V was a gift from Jesse Boehm & Matthew Meyerson & David Root (Addgene plasmid # 82800 ; http://n2t.net/addgene:82800 ; RRID:Addgene_82800)
