>Addgene plasmid #82800 | pDONR223_KRAS_p.G13V | depositor partial sequence | sequence record 157526 | Insert sequence
ATGACTGAATATAAACTTGTGGTAGTTGGAGCTGGTGTTGTAGGCAAGAGTGCCTTGACGATACAGCTAA
TTCAGAATCATTTTGTGGACGAATATGATCCAACAATAGAGGATTCCTACAGGAAGCAAGTAGTAATTGA
TGGAGAAACCTGTCTCTTGGATATTCTCGACACAGCAGGTCAAGAGGAGTACAGTGCAATGAGGGACCAG
TACATGAGGACTGGGGAGGGCTTTCTTTGTGTATTTGCCATAAATAATACTAAATCATTTGAAGATATTC
ACCATTATAGAGAACAAATTAAAAGAGTTAAGGACTCTGAAGATGTACCTATGGTCCTAGTAGGAAATAA
ATGTGATTTGCCTTCTAGAACAGTAGACACAAAACAGGCTCAGGACTTAGCAAGAAGTTATGGAATTCCT
TTTATTGAAACATCAGCAAAGACAAGACAGGGTGTTGATGATGCCTTCTATACATTAGTTCGAGAAATTC
GAAAACATAAAGAAAAGATGAGCAAAGATGGTAAAAAGAAGAAAAAGAAGTCAAAGACAAAGTGTGTAAT
TATGTAA
